>Addgene plasmid #91454 | pHH0103_ITSN2-5/5 | addgene full sequence | sequence record 192335 | Addgene NGS Result
ATTAACCTATAAAAATAGGCGTATCACGAGGCCCTTTCGTCTTCAAGAATTCCCGACACCATCGAATGGT
GCAAAACCTTTCGCGGTATGGCATGATAGCGCCCGGAAGAGAGTCAATTCAGGGTGGTGAATGTGAAACC
AGTAACGTTATACGATGTCGCAGAGTATGCCGGTGTCTCTTATCAGACCGTTTCCCGCGTGGTGAACCAG
GCCAGCCACGTTTCTGCGAAAACGCGGGAAAAAGTGGAAGCGGCGATGGCGGAGCTGAATTACATTCCCA
ACCGCGTGGCACAACAACTGGCGGGCAAACAGTCGTTGCTGATTGGCGTTGCCACCTCCAGTCTGGCCCT
GCACGCGCCGTCGCAAATTGTCGCGGCGATTAAATCTCGCGCCGATCAACTGGGTGCCAGCGTGGTGGTG
TCGATGGTAGAACGAAGCGGCGTCGAAGCCTGTAAAGCGGCGGTGCACAATCTTCTCGCGCAACGCGTCA
GTGGGCTGATCATTAACTATCCGCTGGATGACCAGGATGCCATTGCTGTGGAAGCTGCCTGCACTAATGT
TCCGGCGTTATTTCTTGATGTCTCTGACCAGACACCCATCAACAGTATTATTTTCTCCCATGAAGACGGT
ACGCGACTGGGCGTGGAGCATCTGGTCGCATTGGGTCACCAGCAAATCGCGCTGTTAGCGGGCCCATTAA
GTTCTGTCTCGGCGCGTCTGCGTCTGGCTGGCTGGCATAAATATCTCACTCGCAATCAAATTCAGCCGAT
AGCGGAACGGGAAGGCGACTGGAGTGCCATGTCCGGTTTTCAACAAACCATGCAAATGCTGAATGAGGGC
ATCGTTCCCACTGCGATGCTGGTTGCCAACGATCAGATGGCGCTGGGCGCAATGCGCGCCATTACCGAGT
CCGGGCTGCGCGTTGGTGCGGATATCTCGGTAGTGGGATACGACGATACCGAAGACAGCTCATGTTATAT
CCCGCCGTTAACCACCATCAAACAGGATTTTCGCCTGCTGGGGCAAACCAGCGTGGACCGCTTGCTGCAA
CTCTCTCAGGGCCAGGCGGTGAAGGGCAATCAGCTGTTGCCCGTCTCACTGGTGAAAAGAAAAACCACCC
TGGCGCCCAATACGCAAACCGCCTCTCCCCGCGCGTTGGCCGATTCATTAATGCAGCTGGCACGACAGGT
TTCCCGACTGGAAAGCGGGCAGTGAGCGCAACGCAATTAATGTAAGTTAGCTCACTCATTAGGCACAATT
CTCATGTTTGACAGCTTATCATCGACTGCACGGTGCACCAATGCTTCTGGCGTCAGGCAGCCATCGGAAG
CTGTGGTATGGCTGTGCAGGTCGTAAATCACTGCATAATTCGTGTCGCTCAAGGCGCACTCCCGTTCTGG
ATAATGTTTTTTGCGCCGACATCATAACGGTTCTGGCAAATATTCTGAAATGAGCTGTTGACAATTAATC
ATCGGCTCGTATAATGTGTGGAATTGTGAGCGGATAACAATTTCACACAGGAAACAGCCAGTCCGTTTAG
GTGTTTTCACGAGCACTTCACCAACAAGGACCATAGATTATGAAAATCGAAGAACACCATCACCATCACC
ATTCCAGCGGTAAGCTTATGTCCCCTATACTAGGTTATTGGAAAATTAAGGGCCTTGTGCAACCCACTCG
ACTTCTTTTGGAATATCTTGAAGAAAAATATGAAGAGCATTTGTATGAGCGCGATGAAGGTGATAAATGG
CGAAACAAAAAGTTTGAATTGGGTTTGGAGTTTCCCAATCTTCCTTATTATATTGATGGTGATGTTAAAT
TAACACAGTCTATGGCCATCATACGTTATATAGCTGACAAGCACAACATGTTGGGTGGTTGTCCAAAAGA
GCGTGCAGAGATTTCAATGCTTGAAGGAGCGGTTTTGGATATTAGATACGGTGTTTCGAGAATTGCATAT
AGTAAAGACTTTGAAACTCTCAAAGTTGATTTTCTTAGCAAGCTACCTGAAATGCTGAAAATGTTCGAAG
ATCGTTTATGTCATAAAACATATTTAAATGGTGATCATGTAACCCATCCTGACTTCATGTTGTATGACGC
TCTTGATGTTGTTTTATACATGGACCCAATGTGCCTGGATGCGTTCCCAAAATTAGTTTGTTTTAAAAAA
CGTATTGAAGCTATCCCACAAATTGATAAGTACTTGAAATCCAGCAAGTATATAGCATGGCCTTTGCAGG
GCTGGCAAGCCACGTTTGGTGGTGGCGACCATCCTCCAAAATCGGATCTGGAAGTTCTGTTCCAGGGGCC
CCTGTCCAGCGGTCTGGTTCCGCGTGGTTCCGGTACCGCGGCCCAGCCGGCCATGGCCCAGGGCGCGCTG
TGCCAAGTCATTGCCATGTATGATTACGCCGCCAACAACGAAGATGAACTGTCCTTCAGCAAAGGTCAGC
TGATTAACGTCATGAACAAAGATGATCCGGATTGGTGGCAGGGTGAAATCAATGGTGTTACCGGTCTCTT
TCCATCCAACTACGTCAAAATGACCACCGCGGCCGCATA
[142 nt withheld, positions 2560-2701]
C
[98 nt withheld, positions 2703-2800]
AGTTTGTACTGGTGACGAAACTCAGTGTCTAGCTAGAGTGGC
[149 nt withheld, positions 2843-2991]
T
[41 nt withheld, positions 2993-3033]
T
[62 nt withheld, positions 3035-3096]
A
[35 nt withheld, positions 3098-3132]
CCTCCCTCAATCGGTTGAATGTCGCCCTTTTGTCTTTGGCGCTGGTAAACCATATGAA
[86 nt withheld, positions 3191-3276]
T
[54 nt withheld, positions 3278-3331]
CTAGCGCCGCCCTATACCTTGTCTGCCTCCCCGCGTTGCGTCGCGGTGCATGGAGCCGGGCCACCTCGAC
CTGAATGGAAGCCGGCGGCACCTCGCTAACGGATTCACCACTCCAAGAATTGGAGCCAATCAATTCTTGC
GGAGAACTGTGAATGCGCAAACCAACCCTTGGCAGAACATATCCATCGCGTCCGCCATCTCCAGCAGCCG
CACGCGGCGCATCTCGGGCAGCGTTGGGTCCTGGCCACGGGTGCGCATGATCGTGCTCCTGTCGTTGAGG
ACCCGGCTAGGCTGGCGGGGTTGCCTTACTGGTTAGCAGAATGAATCACCGATACGCGAGCGAACGTGAA
GCGACTGCTGCTGCAAAACGTCTGCGACCTGAGCAACAACATGAATGGTCTTCGGTTTCCGTGTTTCGTA
AAGTCTGGAAACGCGGAAGTCAGCGCCCTGCACCATTATGTTCCGGATCTGCATCGCAGGATGCTGCTGG
CTACCCTGTGGAACACCTACATCTGTATTAACGAAGCGCTGGCATTGACCCTGAGTGATTTTTCTCTGGT
CCCGCCGCATCCATACCGCCAGTTGTTTACCCTCACAACGTTCCAGTAACCGGGCATGTTCATCATCAGT
AACCCGTATCGTGAGCATCCTCTCTCGTTTCATCGGTATCATTACCCCCATGAACAGAAATCCCCCTTAC
ACGGAGGCATCAGTGACCAAACAGGAAAAAACCGCCCTTAACATGGCCCGCTTTATCAGAAGCCAGACAT
TAACGCTTCTGGAGAAACTCAACGAGCTGGACGCGGATGAACAGGCAGACATCTGTGAATCGCTTCACGA
CCACGCTGATGAGCTTTACCGCAGGATCCGCGAAATTGTAAGCGTTAATATTTTGTTAAAATTCGCGTTA
AATTTTTGTTAAATCAGCTCATTTTTTAACCAATAGGCCGAAATCGGCAAAATCCCTTATAAATCAAAAG
AATAGACCGAGATAGGGT
[37 nt withheld, positions 4330-4366]
AAAGAACGTGGACTCCAACGTCAAAGG
[49 nt withheld, positions 4394-4442]
T
[91 nt withheld, positions 4444-4534]
G
[124 nt withheld, positions 4536-4659]
CGCGGATCCTGCCTCGCGCGTTTCGGTGATGACGGTGAAAACCTCTGACACATGCAGCTCCCGGAGACGG
TCACAGCTTGTCTGTAAGCGGATGCCGGGAGCAGACAAGCCCGTCAGGGCGCGTCAGCGGGTGTTGGCGG
GTGTCGGGGCGCAGCCATGACCCAGTCACGTAGCGATAGCGGAGTGTATACTGGCTTAACTATGCGGCAT
CAGAGCAGATTGTACTGAGAGTGCACCATATGCGGTGTGAAATACCGCACAGATGCGTAAGGAGAAAATA
CCGCATCAGGCGCTCTTCCGCTTCCTCGCTCACTGACTCGCTGCGCTCGGTCGTTCGGCTGCGGCGAGCG
GTATCAGCTCACTCAAAGGCGGTAATACGGTTATCCACAGAATCAGGGGATAACGCAGGAAAGAACATGT
GAGCAAAAGGCCAGCAAAAGGCCAGGAACCGTAAAAAGGCCGCGTTGCTGGCGTTTTTCCATAGGCTCCG
CCCCCCTGACGAGCATCACAAAAATCGACGCTCAAGTCAGAGGTGGCGAAACCCGACAGGACTATAAAGA
TACCAGGGTTTCCCCCTGGAAGCTCCCTCGTGCGCTCTCCTGTTCCGACCCTGCCGCTTACCGGATACCT
GTCCGCCTTTCTCCCTTCGGGAAGCGTGGCGCTTTCTCATAGCTCACGCTGTAGGTATCTCAGTTCGGTG
TAGGTCGTTCGCTCCAAGCTGGGCTGTGTGCACGAACCCCCCGTTCAGCCCGACCGCTGCGCCTTATCCG
GTAACTATCGTCTTGAGTCCAACCCGGTAAGACACGACTTATCGCCACTGGCAGCAGCCACTGGTAACAG
GATTAGCAGAGCGAGGTATGTAGGCGGTGCTACAGAGTTCTTGAAGTGGTGGCCTAACTACGGCTACACT
AGAAGGACAGTATTTGGTATCTGCGCTCTGCTGAAGCCAGTTACCTTCGGAAAAAGAGTTGGTAGCTCTT
GATCCGGCAAACAAACCACCGCTGGTAGCGGTGGTTTTTTTGTTTGCAAGCAGCAGATTACGCGCAGAAA
AAAAGGATCTCAAGAAGATCCTTTGATCTTTTCTACGGGGTCTGACGCTCAGTGGAACGAAAACTCACGT
TAAGGGATTTTGGTCATGAGATTATCAAAAAGGATCTTCACCTAGATCCTTTTAAATTAAAAATGAAGTT
TTAAATCAATCTAAAGTATATATGAGTAAACTTGGTCTGACAGTTACCAATGCTTAATCAGTGAGGCACC
TATCTCAGCGATCTGTCTATTTCGTTCATCCATAGTTGCCTGACTCCCCGTCGTGTAGATAACTACGATA
CGGGAGGGCTTACCATCTGGCCCCAGTGCTGCAATGATACCGCGAGACCCACGCTCACCGGCTCCAGATT
TATCAGCAATAAACCAGCCAGCCGGAAGGGCCGAGCGCAGAAGTGGTCCTGCAACTTTATCCGCCTCCAT
CCAGTCTATTAATTGTTGCCGGGAAGCTAGAGTAAGTAGTTCGCCAGTTAATAGTTTGCGCAACGTTGTT
GCCATTGCTGCAGGCATCGTGGTGTCACGCTCGTCGTTTGGTATGGCTTCATTCAGCTCCGGTTCCCAAC
GATCAAGGCGAGTTACATGATCCCCCATATTGTGCAAAAAAGCGGTTAGCTCCTTCGGTCCTCCGATCGT
TGTCAGAAGTAAGTTGGCCGCAGTGTTATCACTCATGGTTATGGCAGCACTGCATAATTCTCTTACTGTC
ATGCCATCCGTAAGATGCTTTTCTGTGACTGGTGAGTACTCAACCAAGTCATTCTGAGAATAGTGTATGC
GGCGACCGAGTTGCTCTTGCCCGGCGTCAACACGGGATAATACCGCGCCACATAGCAGAACTTTAAAAGT
GCTCATCATTGGAAAACGTTCTTCGGGGCGAAAACTCTCAAGGATCTTACCGCTGTTGAGATCCAGTTCG
ATGTAACCCACTCGTGCACCCAACTGATCTTCAGCATCTTTTACTTTCACCAGCGTTTCTGGGTGAGCAA
AAACAGGAAGGCAAAATGCCGCAAAAAAGGGAATAAGGGCGACACGGAAATGTTGAATACTCATACTCTT
CCTTTTTCAATATTATTGAAGCATTTATCAGGGTTATTGTCTCATGAGCGGATACATATTTGAATGTATT
TAGAAAAATAAACAAATAGGGGTTCCGCGCACATTTCCCCGAAAAGTGCCACCTGACGTCTAAGAAACCA
TTATTATCATGAC
Features (pLannotate 1.2.2; 21 found; start..end, strand, type, name):
     55..132     +  promoter       lacIq promoter: lacI (mutant); In the lacIq allele, a single base change in the promoter boosts expression of the lacI gene about 10-fold.
    133..1215    +  CDS            lacI: lac repressor; lacI; The lac repressor binds to the lac operator to inhibit transcription in E. coli. This inhibition can be relieved by adding lactose or isopropyl-β-D-thiogalactopyranoside (IPTG).
   1228..1249    +  protein_bind   CAP binding site: CAP binding activates transcription in the presence of cAMP. E. coli catabolite activator protein
   1268..1285    +  promoter       tet promoter (fragment): E. coli promoter for tetracycline efflux protein gene
   1458..1486    +  promoter       tac promoter: strong E. coli promoter; hybrid between the trp and lac UV5 promoters
   1494..1510    +  protein_bind   lac operator: The lac repressor binds to the lac operator to inhibit transcription in E. coli. This inhibition can be relieved by adding lactose or isopropyl-β-D-thiogalactopyranoside (IPTG). lac repressor encoded by lacI
   1595..1612    +  CDS            6xHis: 6xHis affinity tag
   1628..2281    +  CDS            GST26_SCHJA: Experimental evidence at protein level: Swiss-Prot protein existence level 1. GST isoenzymes appear to play a central role in the parasite detoxification system. Other functions are also suspected including a role in increasing the solubility of haematin in the parasite gut. From Schistosoma japonicum (Blood fluke).
   2384..2536    +  CDS            Abi2 (fragment): ABI2_MOUSE - Experimental evidence at protein level: Swiss-Prot protein existence level 1. Regulator of actin cytoskeleton dynamics underlying cell motility and adhesion. Functions as a component of the WAVE complex, which activates actin nucleating machinery Arp2/3 to drive lamellipodia formation (By similarity). Acts as regulator and substrate of nonreceptor tyrosine kinases ABL1 and ABL2 involved in processes linked to cell growth and differentiation. Positively regulates ABL1-mediated phosphorylation of ENAH, which is required for proper polymerization of nucleated actin filaments at the l
   2564..2611    +  terminator     fd terminator (sequence withheld): central terminator from bacteriophage fd (Otsuka and Kunisawa, 1982)
   2616..2828    +  CDS            M13 gene III (fragment) (sequence partly withheld): pIII; III; minor coat protein
   2843..3313    +  CDS            M13 gene III (fragment) (sequence partly withheld): pIII; III; minor coat protein
   3335..3405    +  CDS            TcR (fragment): tetracycline efflux protein; tet; confers resistance to tetracycline
   3647..4027    -  CDS            YPB1_ECOLX: Protein predicted: Swiss-Prot protein existence level 4. From Escherichia coli.
   4044..4195    +  CDS            rop (fragment): Rop protein, which maintains plasmids at low copy number; rop
   4231..4659    -  rep_origin     f1 ori (sequence partly withheld): f1 bacteriophage origin of replication; arrow indicates direction of (+) strand synthesis
   4668..4707    +  CDS            rop (fragment): Rop protein, which maintains plasmids at low copy number; rop
   4809..4949    +  misc_feature   bom: basis of mobility region from pBR322
   5135..5722    -  rep_origin     ori: high-copy-number ColE1/pMB1/pBR322/pUC origin of replication
   5896..6753    -  CDS            bla: BLAT_ECOLX - Experimental evidence at protein level: Swiss-Prot protein existence level 1. TEM-type are the most prevalent beta-lactamases in enterobacteria; they hydrolyze the beta-lactam bond in susceptible beta-lactam antibiotics, thus conferring resistance to penicillins and cephalosporins. TEM-3 and TEM-4 are capable of hydrolyzing cefotaxime and ceftazidime. TEM-5 is capable of hydrolyzing ceftazidime. TEM-6 is capable of hydrolyzing ceftazidime and aztreonam. TEM-8/CAZ-2, TEM- 16/CAZ-7 and TEM-24/CAZ-6 are markedly active against ceftazidime. IRT- 4 shows resistance to beta-lactamase in
   6754..6858    -  promoter       AmpR promoter: bla
