[The description below was written by a language model from this plasmid's Addgene catalogue record and pLannotate feature annotations shown in this document.]
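Description:
pHH0103_ITSN2-5/5 is a bacterial expression plasmid of about 6.9 kb, built on the pHH0103 backbone, for producing and purifying one SH3 domain of human intersectin 2 (ITSN2). The name suggests the fifth of five SH3 domains in that protein. The catalogue lists a 221 bp insert cloned between SfiI and NotI sites. The plasmid is maintained in E. coli through a ColE1/pBR322-type origin and selected with ampicillin via the bla gene and its own promoter. The record describes it as low copy. The backbone also has the pBR322 bom region, rop coding sequence interrupted by an f1 phage origin, and small remnants of the tetracycline resistance gene.

Expression is driven by the strong hybrid tac promoter followed by a lac operator. The plasmid also carries lacI under the lacIq promoter, so the cassette is repressed until induced with IPTG. Downstream are a 6xHis tag and Schistosoma japonicum glutathione S-transferase, which would place the SH3 domain at the C-terminus of a His-GST fusion suited to nickel or glutathione affinity purification. The automated annotation labels the region after GST as a fragment of mouse Abi2. This most likely reflects homology among SH3 domains rather than a different insert, since its position and length roughly fit the ITSN2 segment, but the table does not confirm the identity. An fd terminator follows. Beyond it lie two fragments of M13 gene III, which together with the f1 origin suggest a phagemid-derived backbone, although the record does not state this. The construct belongs to a collection used to survey the binding specificities of the human SH3 domain family.
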