Addgene plasmid #91454: pHH0103_ITSN2-5/5
Purpose: Protein expression and purification of human SH3 domain construct ITSN2-5/5
Depositing lab: Sachdev Sidhu. Depositing organization: University of Toronto. Publication: Comprehensive Analysis of the Human SH3 Domain Family Reveals a Wide Variety of Non-canonical Specificities. Teyra J, Huang H, Jain S, Guan X, Dong A, Liu Y, Tempel W, Min J, Tong Y, Kim PM, Bader GD, Sidhu SS. Structure. 2017 Oct 3;25(10):1598-1610.e3. doi: 10.1016/j.str.2017.07.017. Epub 2017 Sep 7. PubMed 28890361.
Backbone
  Vector backbone: pHH0103
  Vector type: Bacterial Expression
Growth in bacteria
  Bacterial resistance: Ampicillin, 100 μg/mL
  Growth temperature: 37°C
  Growth strain: DH5alpha
  Copy number: Low Copy
Gene/Insert
  Gene/Insert name: ITSN2-5/5
  Species: H. sapiens (human)
  Insert size (bp): 221
  Entrez Gene: ITSN2 (a.k.a. PRO2015, SH3D1B, SH3P18, SWA, SWAP)
  Cloning method: Restriction Enzyme; 5′ cloning site Sfi1 (unknown if destroyed); 3′ cloning site Not1 (unknown if destroyed)
Terms and licenses: Academic/Nonprofit Terms; Industry Terms: Not Available to Industry
How to cite: pHH0103_ITSN2-5/5 was a gift from Sachdev Sidhu (Addgene plasmid # 91454 ; http://n2t.net/addgene:91454 ; RRID:Addgene_91454)
