>Addgene plasmid #91454 | pHH0103_ITSN2-5/5 | depositor partial sequence | sequence record 175942 | insert sequence
GGTACCGAATTCGGATCCGCGCGCTGTGCCAAGTCATTGCCATGTATGATTACGCCGCCAACAACGAAGA
TGAACTGTCCTTCAGCAAAGGTCAGCTGATTAACGTCATGAACAAAGATGATCCGGATTGGTGGCAGGGT
GAAATCAATGGTGTTACCGGTCTCTTTCCATCCAACTACGTCAAAATGACCACCGCGGCCGCTAGCTAAG
TCGACGAGCTC
